>Addgene plasmid #100705 | AAEL007097-Cas9 | addgene full sequence | sequence record 193542 | Addgene NGS Result
GATATAGACGTTGTGGCTGTTGTAGTTGTACTCCAGCTTGTGCCCCAGGATGTTGCCGTCCTCCTTGAAG
TCGATGCCCTTCAGCTCGATGCGGTTCACCAGGGTGTCGCCCTCGAACTTCACCTCGGCGCGGGTCTTGT
AGTTGCCGTCGTCCTTGAAGAAGATGGTGCGCTCCTGGACGTAGCCTTCGGGCATGGCGGACTTGAAGAA
GTCGTGCTGCTTCATGTGGTCGGGGTAGCGGCTGAAGCACTGCACGCCGTAGGTCAGGGTGGTCACGAGG
GTGGGCCAGGGCACGGGCAGCTTGCTGGTGGTGCAGATGAACTTCAGGGTCAGCTTGCCGTAGGTGGCAT
CGCCCTCGCCCTCGCCGGACACGCTGAACTTGTGGCCGTTTACGTCGCCGTCCAGCTCGACCAGGATGGG
CACCACCCCGGTGAACAGCTCCTCGCCCTTGCTCACCATAGGGCCGGGATTCTCCTCCACGTCACCGCAT
GTTAGAAGACTTCCTCTGCCCTCCTTTTTCTTTTTTGCCTGGCCGGCCTTTTTCGTGGCCGCCGGCCTTT
TGTCGCCTCCCAGCTGAGACAGGTCGATCCGTGTCTCGTACAGGCCGGTGATGCTCTGGTGGATCAGGGT
GGCGTCCAGCACCTCTTTGGTGCTGGTGTACCTCTTCCGGTCGATGGTGGTGTCAAAGTACTTGAAGGCG
GCAGGGGCTCCCAGATTGGTCAGGGTAAACAGGTGGATGATATTCTCGGCCTGCTCTCTGATGGGCTTAT
CCCGGTGCTTGTTGTAGGCGGACAGCACTTTGTCCAGATTAGCGTCGGCCAGGATCACTCTCTTGGAGAA
CTCGCTGATCTGCTCGATGATCTCGTCCAGGTAGTGCTTGTGCTGTTCCACAAACAGCTGTTTCTGCTCA
TTATCCTCGGGGGAGCCCTTCAGCTTCTCATAGTGGCTGGCCAGGTACAGGAAGTTCACATATTTGGAGG
GCAGGGCCAGTTCGTTTCCCTTCTGCAGTTCGCCGGCAGAGGCCAGCATTCTCTTCCGGCCGTTTTCCAG
CTCGAACAGGGAGTACTTAGGCAGCTTGATGATCAGGTCCTTTTTCACTTCTTTGTAGCCCTTGGCTTCC
AGAAAGTCGATGGGATTCTTCTCGAAGCTGCTTCTTTCCATGATGGTGATCCCCAGCAGCTCTTTCACAC
TCTTCAGTTTCTTGGACTTGCCCTTTTCCACTTTGGCCACCACCAGCACAGAATAGGCCACGGTGGGGCT
GTCGAAGCCGCCGTACTTCTTAGGGTCCCAGTCCTTCTTTCTGGCGATCAGCTTATCGCTGTTCCTCTTG
GGCAGGATAGACTCTTTGCTGAAGCCGCCTGTCTGCACCTCGGTCTTTTTCACGATATTCACTTGGGGCA
TGCTCAGCACTTTCCGCACGGTGGCAAAATCCCGGCCCTTATCCCACACGATCTCCCCGGTTTCGCCGTT
TGTCTCGATCAGAGGCCGCTTCCGGATCTCGCCGTTGGCCAGGGTAATCTCGGTCTTGAAAAAGTTCATG
ATGTTGCTGTAGAAGAAGTACTTGGCGGTAGCCTTGCCGATTTCCTGCTCGCTCTTGGCGATCATCTTCC
GCACGTCGTACACCTTGTAGTCGCCGTACACGAACTCGCTTTCCAGCTTAGGGTACTTTTTGATCAGGGC
GGTTCCCACGACGGCGTTCAGGTAGGCGTCGTGGGCGTGGTGGTAGTTGTTGATCTCGCGCACTTTGTAA
AACTGGAAATCCTTCCGGAAATCGGACACCAGCTTGGACTTCAGGGTGATCACTTTCACTTCCCGGATCA
GCTTGTCATTCTCGTCGTACTTAGTGTTCATCCGGGAGTCCAGGATCTGTGCCACGTGCTTTGTGATCTG
CCGGGTTTCCACCAGCTGTCTCTTGATGAAGCCGGCCTTATCCAGTTCGCTCAGGCCGCCTCTCTCGGCC
TTGGTCAGATTGTCGAACTTTCTCTGGGTAATCAGCTTGGCGTTCAGCAGCTGCCGCCAGTAGTTCTTCA
TCTTCTTCACGACCTCTTCGGAGGGCACGTTGTCGCTCTTGCCCCGGTTCTTGTCGCTTCTGGTCAGCAC
CTTGTTGTCGATGGAGTCGTCCTTCAGAAAGCTCTGAGGCACGATATGGTCCACATCGTAGTCGGACAGC
CGGTTGATGTCCAGTTCCTGGTCCACGTACATATCCCGCCCATTCTGCAGGTAGTACAGGTACAGCTTCT
CGTTCTGCAGCTGGGTGTTTTCCACGGGGTGTTCTTTCAGGATCTGGCTGCCCAGCTCTTTGATGCCCTC
TTCGATCCGCTTCATTCTCTCGCGGCTGTTCTTCTGTCCCTTCTGGGTGGTCTGGTTCTCTCTGGCCATT
TCGATCACGATGTTCTCGGGCTTGTGCCGGCCCATCACTTTCACGAGCTCGTCCACCACCTTCACTGTCT
GCAGGATGCCCTTCTTAATGGCGGGGCTGCCGGCCAGATTGGCAATGTGCTCGTGCAGGCTATCGCCCTG
GCCGGACACCTGGGCTTTCTGGATGTCCTCTTTAAAGGTCAGGCTGTCGTCGTGGATCAGCTGCATGAAG
TTTCTGTTGGCGAAGCCGTCGGACTTCAGGAAATCCAGGATTGTCTTGCCGGACTGCTTGTCCCGGATGC
CGTTGATCAGCTTCCGGCTCAGCCTGCCCCAGCCGGTGTATCTCCGCCGCTTCAGCTGCTTCATCACTTT
GTCGTCGAACAGGTGGGCATAGGTTTTCAGCCGTTCCTCGATCATCTCTCTGTCCTCAAACAGTGTCAGG
GTCAGCACGATATCTTCCAGAATGTCCTCGTTTTCCTCATTGTCCAGGAAGTCCTTGTCCTTGATAATTT
TCAGCAGATCGTGGTATGTGCCCAGGGAGGCGTTGAACCGATCTTCCACGCCGGAGATTTCCACGGAGTC
GAAGCACTCGATTTTCTTGAAGTAGTCCTCTTTCAGCTGCTTCACGGTCACTTTCCGGTTGGTCTTGAAC
AGCAGGTCCACGATGGCCTTTTTCTGCTCGCCGCTCAGGAAGGCGGGCTTTCTCATTCCCTCGGTCACGT
ATTTCACTTTGGTCAGCTCGTTATACACGGTGAAGTACTCGTACAGCAGGCTGTGCTTGGGCAGCACCTT
CTCGTTGGGCAGGTTCTTATCGAAGTTGGTCATCCGCTCGATGAAGCTCTGGGCGGAAGCGCCCTTGTCC
ACCACTTCCTCGAAGTTCCAGGGGGTGATGGTTTCCTCGCTCTTTCTGGTCATCCAGGCGAATCTGCTGT
TTCCCCTGGCCAGAGGGCCCACGTAGTAGGGGATGCGGAAGGTCAGGATCTTCTCGATCTTTTCCCGGTT
GTCCTTCAGGAATGGGTAAAAATCTTCCTGCCGCCGCAGAATGGCGTGCAGCTCTCCCAGGTGGATCTGG
TGGGGGATGCTGCCGTTGTCGAAGGTCCGCTGCTTCCGCAGCAGGTCCTCTCTGTTCAGCTTCACGAGCA
GTTCCTCGGTGCCGTCCATCTTTTCCAGGATGGGCTTGATGAACTTGTAGAACTCTTCCTGGCTGGCTCC
GCCGTCAATGTAGCCGGCGTAGCCGTTCTTGCTCTGGTCGAAGAAAATCTCTTTGTACTTCTCAGGCAGC
TGCTGCCGCACGAGAGCTTTCAGCAGGGTCAGGTCCTGGTGGTGCTCGTCGTATCTCTTGATCATAGAGG
CGCTCAGGGGGGCCTTGGTGATCTCGGTGTTCACTCTCAGGATGTCGCTCAGCAGGATGGCGTCGGACAG
GTTCTTGGCGGCCAGAAACAGGTCGGCGTACTGGTCGCCGATCTGGGCCAGCAGGTTGTCCAGGTCGTCG
TCGTAGGTGTCCTTGCTCAGCTGCAGTTTGGCATCCTCGGCCAGGTCGAAGTTGCTCTTGAAGTTGGGGG
TCAGGCCCAGGCTCAGGGCAATCAGGTTTCCGAACAGGCCATTCTTCTTCTCGCCGGGCAGCTGGGCGAT
CAGATTTTCCAGCCGTCTGCTCTTGCTCAGTCTGGCAGACAGGATGGCCTTGGCGTCCACGCCGCTGGCG
TTGATGGGGTTTTCCTCGAACAGCTGGTTGTAGGTCTGCACCAGCTGGATGAACAGCTTGTCCACGTCGC
TGTTGTCGGGGTTCAGGTCGCCCTCGATCAGGAAGTGGCCCCGGAACTTGATCATGTGGGCCAGGGCCAG
ATAGATCAGCCGCAGGTCGGCCTTGTCGGTGCTGTCCACCAGTTTCTTTCTCAGGTGGTAGATGGTGGGG
TACTTCTCGTGGTAGGCCACCTCGTCCACGATGTTGCCGAAGATGGGGTGCCGCTCGTGCTTCTTATCCT
CTTCCACCAGGAAGGACTCTTCCAGTCTGTGGAAGAAGCTGTCGTCCACCTTGGCCATCTCGTTGCTGAA
GATCTCTTGCAGATAGCAGATCCGGTTCTTCCGTCTGGTGTATCTTCTTCTGGCGGTTCTCTTCAGCCGG
GTGGCCTCGGCTGTTTCGCCGCTGTCGAACAGCAGGGCTCCGATCAGGTTCTTCTTGATGCTGTGCCGGT
CGGTGTTGCCCAGCACCTTGAATTTCTTGCTGGGCACCTTGTACTCGTCGGTGATCACGGCCCAGCCCAC
AGAGTTGGTGCCGATGTCCAGGCCGATGCTGTACTTCTTGTCGGCTGCTGGGACTCCGTGGATACCGACC
TTCCGCTTCTTCTTTGGGGCCATCTTATCGTCATCGTCTTTGTAATCAATATCATGATCCTTGTAGTCTC
CGTCGTGGTCCTTATAGTCCATGTTTAAACTTGGATTTTGGACACTTATTAACACACTTATTTAAAACAA
CTATTGAATACACTTAGTTTTCTGTCACTTTGTCACTTGAATATAAAACTTAACTTTCTTCTCTGGATAG
TAGTTCAATTTTGAAGCGGTGAGTGACCTCAAGGCCCTATTTATAGTCGAGAGAGATAAAGGAGATCTGC
ATGGTTAGCCCATGTTGCGGATAGGAAAGCGACAGATGTGATTGTTTCTACCGAGAAGAGCATTGTTTCG
AATAACAGTATCTCACTGATAAGCTATCTTATTCTTTCGATCGGTTTTCGTGGCAATATCGTTCATATGC
GGAAATATGTGGACACTGAACTGAGTGAAATTTTAATACCTGATAAAATTCTGATAAAAATATTGATGAA
AAAAATCATAAGTTTGTATCAATATTGTTTGTAATCTAATGACTCTAAATTTGCTACACAAGATTGATCA
TACACAGCCATTGAGTTTTAAGTCACTCAAATTGGCTAACAGGATTGCAATTATGAATTGTAAATTATGC
TCATAAAATTTCAATTCTGCTACAAAATGTTATGCTACTGAACATGACTTTAAAACTGAATGTTAAAACT
AGTGGCAACTATTAGAAAGGATTGCTATTCACGCTATATGGTGATATCGAAATCATTTCCATTATTTACT
GAGTACCATGAATCATCTGTTTAGCTCACTTGCACAAACTGCCCAAATGGGTTCTTGATCATTATCTGAG
TTGATGATTACGGGTTTGTGAGTTATCGTTCAATTGAAAACGATGATGATAATGATATTCTATAAGAGGC
AACGTATCGATCGATCGCATACATCGATCATAATTGTATTTGAATTGTAGTTGAGAAGTGAGCGAATAAC
CGTCTGTGAGCGAATTGATGCCAATATGCTTCAATACTGAATAAATGAGGACAATCAATTTAACCCTCTC
TTTTCCATGGTGGTTCCAGAGCTCCATTCGTTTTCGACAAACTTGAGAACCAGATGAATGCTATGCAATA
CATAGTTACTACAATATGATTCTATACTCAGCAGATTAATCCAAAAGTAAACTAAGAGTTTCAATAGTAA
AACTATTGATAAACAATCAAACAAAAAAATAAACCGATTTCGAAAAGTGTAGACCAGGGCTGCCCAACGT
ACGGCCCGCGGGCCGCATCCGGCCCGCGACTCCATTTTTTGCGGCCCGCGGAGGGTTCGAAGATTCTTCT
TATATTTTGCCCGCTGAATATTCTACCAACCCAAAGTTACCATACCAAGACTATTAAATTTTCAATTTAG
TTTCAATATCATATTCTAGCTTAGTAATTATTTAAATTGTTTTGTTTTTTAACCTTCTTAGATATCGAAT
TGTATGGATGATTCAAATTCAAAATCTCGAATTCGGAGTGTTTCAACAATATTTCTACCATGACTTCCAT
CTACAGTGAAACCTCCATGAGTCGATATTGAAGGGACCATCGACTCATGGAAATATCGAGTCATGGAACA
GCAATCCTTTGCAAACCTGCTTATAGGGATGATGGTCCCTAACCATGTAATTTTGTTTTTAGTATGTATA
GTAATAGTAACCATGAAATTTTGTTTTTAGTATGGTTCCATGAGTCGATATCGAGTCATGGAACATCGAC
TCATGGAGGTATCACTGTACATTCATTCATTGATTCGACATTTATCCTTGATAGGATTATAGAAAAGGCG
GGCATTTTACAAAATCTTGAACAGGATTTTTTAAGAATTCTGGACACGACTTTCGTGGATAAAACTGAGT
TTGCTGTTTCGCTCGAGAAAAATAAAGCAATTCCTTGAGTGGATGGGTAAAAAAAAAATAATTCAGAGAG
CCCCATTTGACATGACATTTTATCTCAACTGAGTACTGCGATTAAAGAAATGTGATTTTCTTTACCACTT
CCTACCAGGATTTTCGTAAAAGCGTGATCAGAGTTTATCATTCCGGTTCATGCTAAGAATTTTAAGTCGG
ATACTGACAAAATTCGGAGTACGTTTGAAAAAAATTCTAGTATCATTCTAGGATAGATTCTATTCTAAAT
ATTTTGGACTATATTATCATATAATTTTGTAAGGGATTTTCACAATGTCCAGCAGAATGCTTAATTGCTG
TTAAGCTTTTCTTTTTTCGATTTCTTCAAATGAAATTGACTCCATTCACTGATTTTTGTCAGGTTTTTTG
AACTTCATTTACAGGCTTTTGCCAGACTTTATGGAAATATTTGTGCGTTTAAAAATGTGGCCCGCGACAC
AAAATTATTTCTGCGATTTGGCCCGCGGTTCAAAAAGGTTGGGCAGGCCTGGTGTAGACCATTTGCAACA
TTATTTGCTCAAGCACTTCAAGAAATTGTCAATCAAAGTCGTGGGAAAAAGAGGGTTAATAGCTCTTATC
AAGGAAGATGTTTTGTATGTGCGTGGATCCAGGATATTCATTTATCAACAACGTGACTTTTCCCGGAGCG
CACAAAACGTGCGGCCGCGTCGACATGCCCGCCGTGACCGTCGAGAACCCGCTGACGCTGCCCCGCGTAT
CCGCACCCGCCGACGCCGTCGCACGTCCCGTGCTCACCGTGACCACCGCGCCCAGCGGTTTCGAGGGCGA
GGGCTTCCCGGTGCGCCGCGCGTTCGCCGGGATCAACTACCGCCACCTCGACCCGTTCATCATGATGGAC
CAGATGGGTGAGGTGGAGTACGCGCCCGGGGAGCCCAAGGGCACGCCCTGGCACCCGCACCGCGGCTTCG
AGACCGTGACCTACATCGTCGACCTAGGACCCCGGGCGAGCTCGAATTAACCATTGTGGGAACCGTGCGA
TCAAACAAACGCGAGATACCGGAAGTACTGAAAAACAGTCGCTCCAGGCCAGTGGGAACATCGATGTTTT
GTTTTGACGGACCCCTTACTCTCGTCTCATATAAACCGAAGCCAGCTAAGATGGTATACTTATTATCATC
TTGTGATGAGGATGCTTCTATCAACGAAAGTACCGGTAAACCGCAAATGGTTATGTATTATAATCAAACT
AAAGGCGGAGTGGACACGCTAGACCAAATGTGTTCTGTGATGACCTGCAGTAGGAAGACGAATAGGTGGC
CTATGGCATTATTGTACGGAATGATAAACATTGCCTGCATAAATTCTTTTATTATATACAGCCATAATGT
CAGTAGCAAGGGAGAAAAGGTTCAAAGTCGCAAAAAATTTATGAGAAACCTTTACATGAGCCTGACGTCA
TCGTTTATGCGTAAGCGTTTAGAAGCTCCTACTTTGAAGAGATATTTGCGCGATAATATCTCTAATATTT
TGCCAAATGAAGTGCCTGGTACATCAGATGACAGTACTGAAGAGCCAGTAATGAAAAAACGTACTTACTG
TACTTACTGCCCCTCTAAAATAAGGCGAAAGGCAAATGCATCGTGCAAAAAATGCAAAAAAGTTATTTGT
CGAGAGCATAATATTGATATGTGCCAAAGTTGTTTCTGACTGACTAATAAGTATAATTTGTTTCTATTAT
GTATAAGTTAAGCTAATTACTTATTTTATAATACAACATGACTGTTTTTAAAGTACAAAATAAGTTTATT
TTTGTAAAAGAGAGAATGTTTAAAAGTTTTGTTACTTTATAGAAGAAATTTTGAGTTTTTGTTTTTTTTT
AATAAATAAATAAACATAAATAAATTGTTTGTTGAATTTATTATTAGTATGTAAGTGTAAATATAATAAA
ACTTAATATCTATTCAAATTAATAAATAAACCTCGATATACAGACCGATAAAACACATGCGTCAATTTTA
CGCATGATTATCTTTAACGTACGTCACAATATGATTATCTTTCTAGGGTTAAATAATAGTTTCTAATTTT
TTTATTATTCAGCCTGCTGTCGTGAATACCGTATATCTCAACGCTGTCTGTGAGATTGTCGTATTCTAGC
CTTTTTAGTTTTTCGCTCATCGACTTGATATTGTCCGACACATTTTCGTCGATTTGCGTTTTGATCAAAG
ACTTGAGCAGAGACACGTTAATCAACTGTTCAAATTGATCCATATTAACGATATCAACCCGATGCGTATA
TGGTGCGTAAAATATATTTTTTAACCCTCTTATACTTTGCACTCTGCGTTAATACGCGTTCGTGTACAGA
CGTAATCATGTTTTCTTTTTTGGATAAAACTCCTACTGAGTTTGACCTCATATTAGACCCTCACAAGTTG
CAAAACGTGGCATTTTTTACCAATGAAGAATTTAAAGTTATTTTAAAAAATTTCATCACAGATTTAAAGA
AGAACCAAAAATTAAATTATTTCAACAGTTTAATCGACCAGTTAATCAACGTGTACACAGACGCGTCGGC
AAAAAACACGCAGCCCGACGTGTTGGCTAAAATTATTAAATCAACTTGTGTTATAGTCACGGATTTGCCG
TCCAACGTGTTCCTCAAAAAGTTGAAGACCAACAAGTTTACGGACACTATTAATTATTTGATTTTGCCCC
ACTTCATTTTGTGGGATCACAATTTTGTTATATTTTTAAACAAAGCTTGGCACTGGCCGTCGTTTTACAA
CGTCGTGACTGGGAAAACCCTGGCGTTACCCAACTTAATCGCCTTGCAGCACATCCCCCTTTCGCCAGCT
GGCGTAATAGCGAAGAGGCCCGCACCGATCGCCCTTCCCAACAGTTGCGCAGCCTGAATGGCGAATGGCG
CCTGATGCGGTATTTTCTCCTTACGCATCTGTGCGGTATTTCACACCGCATATGGTGCACTCTCAGTACA
ATCTGCTCTGATGCCGCATAGTTAAGCCAGCCCCGACACCCGCCAACACCCGCTGACGCGCCCTGACGGG
CTTGTCTGCTCCCGGCATCCGCTTACAGACAAGCTGTGACCGTCTCCGGGAGCTGCATGTGTCAGAGGTT
TTCACCGTCATCACCGAAACGCGCGAGACGAAAGGGCCTCGTGATACGCCTATTTTTATAGGTTAATGTC
ATGATAATAATGGTTTCTTAGACGTCAGGTGGCACTTTTCGGGGAAATGTGCGCGGAACCCCTATTTGTT
TATTTTTCTAAATACATTCAAATATGTATCCGCTCATGAGACAATAACCCTGATAAATGCTTCAATAATA
TTGAAAAAGGAAGAGTATGAGTATTCAACATTTCCGTGTCGCCCTTATTCCCTTTTTTGCGGCATTTTGC
CTTCCTGTTTTTGCTCACCCAGAAACGCTGGTGAAAGTAAAAGATGCTGAAGATCAGTTGGGTGCACGAG
TGGGTTACATCGAACTGGATCTCAACAGCGGTAAGATCCTTGAGAGTTTTCGCCCCGAAGAACGTTTTCC
AATGATGAGCACTTTTAAAGTTCTGCTATGTGGCGCGGTATTATCCCGTATTGACGCCGGGCAAGAGCAA
CTCGGTCGCCGCATACACTATTCTCAGAATGACTTGGTTGAGTACTCACCAGTCACAGAAAAGCATCTTA
CGGATGGCATGACAGTAAGAGAATTATGCAGTGCTGCCATAACCATGAGTGATAACACTGCGGCCAACTT
ACTTCTGACAACGATCGGAGGACCGAAGGAGCTAACCGCTTTTTTGCACAACATGGGGGATCATGTAACT
CGCCTTGATCGTTGGGAACCGGAGCTGAATGAAGCCATACCAAACGACGAGCGTGACACCACGATGCCTG
TAGCAATGGCAACAACGTTGCGCAAACTATTAACTGGCGAACTACTTACTCTAGCTTCCCGGCAACAATT
AATAGACTGGATGGAGGCGGATAAAGTTGCAGGACCACTTCTGCGCTCGGCCCTTCCGGCTGGCTGGTTT
ATTGCTGATAAATCTGGAGCCGGTGAGCGTGGGTCTCGCGGTATCATTGCAGCACTGGGGCCAGATGGTA
AGCCCTCCCGTATCGTAGTTATCTACACGACGGGGAGTCAGGCAACTATGGATGAACGAAATAGACAGAT
CGCTGAGATAGGTGCCTCACTGATTAAGCATTGGTAACTGTCAGACCAAGTTTACTCATATATACTTTAG
ATTGATTTAAAACTTCATTTTTAATTTAAAAGGATCTAGGTGAAGATCCTTTTTGATAATCTCATGACCA
AAATCCCTTAACGTGAGTTTTCGTTCCACTGAGCGTCAGACCCCGTAGAAAAGATCAAAGGATCTTCTTG
AGATCCTTTTTTTCTGCGCGTAATCTGCTGCTTGCAAACAAAAAAACCACCGCTACCAGCGGTGGTTTGT
TTGCCGGATCAAGAGCTACCAACTCTTTTTCCGAAGGTAACTGGCTTCAGCAGAGCGCAGATACCAAATA
CTGTTCTTCTAGTGTAGCCGTAGTTAGGCCACCACTTCAAGAACTCTGTAGCACCGCCTACATACCTCGC
TCTGCTAATCCTGTTACCAGTGGCTGCTGCCAGTGGCGATAAGTCGTGTCTTACCGGGTTGGACTCAAGA
CGATAGTTACCGGATAAGGCGCAGCGGTCGGGCTGAACGGGGGGTTCGTGCACACAGCCCAGCTTGGAGC
GAACGACCTACACCGAACTGAGATACCTACAGCGTGAGCTATGAGAAAGCGCCACGCTTCCCGAAGGGAG
AAAGGCGGACAGGTATCCGGTAAGCGGCAGGGTCGGAACAGGAGAGCGCACGAGGGAGCTTCCAGGGGGA
AACGCCTGGTATCTTTATAGTCCTGTCGGGTTTCGCCACCTCTGACTTGAGCGTCGATTTTTGTGATGCT
CGTCAGGGGGGCGGAGCCTATGGAAAAACGCCAGCAACGCGGCCTTTTTACGGTTCCTGGCCTTTTGCTG
GCCTTTTGCTCACATGTTCTTTCCTGCGTTATCCCCTGATTCTGTGGATAACCGTATTACCGCCTTTGAG
TGAGCTGATACCGCTCGCCGCAGCCGAACGACCGAGCGCAGCGAGTCAGTGAGCGAGGAAGCGGAAGAGC
GCCCAATACGCAAACCGCCTCTCCCCGCGCGTTGGCCGATTCATTAATGCAGCTGGCACGACAGGTTTCC
CGACTGGAAAGCGGGCAGTGAGCGCAACGCAATTAATGTGAGTTAGCTCACTCATTAGGCACCCCAGGCT
TTACACTTTATGCTTCCGGCTCGTATGTTGTGTGGAATTGTGAGCGGATAACAATTTCACACAGGAAACA
GCTATGACATGATTACGAATTCGAGCTCGGTACCCGGGGATCCTCTAGAGTCGACGCTCGCGCGACTTGG
TTTGCCATTCTTTAGCGCGCGTCGCGTCACACAGCTTGGCCACAATGTGGTTTTTGTCAAACGAAGATTC
TATGACGTGTTTAAAGTTTAGGTCGAGTAAAGCGCAAATCTTTTTTAACCCTAGAAAGATAGTCTGCGTA
AAATTGACGCATGCATTCTTGAAATATTGCTCTCTCTTTCTAAATAGCGCGAATCCGTCGCTGTGCATTT
AGGACATCTCAGTCGCCGCTTGGAGCTCCCGTGAGGCGTGCTTGTCAATGCGGTAAGTGTCACTGATTTT
GAACTATAACGACCGCGTGAGTCAAAATGACGCATGATTATCTTTTACGTGACTTTTAAGATTTAACTCA
TACGATAATTATATTGTTATTTCATGTTCTACTTACGTGATAACTTATTATATATATATTTTCTTGTTAT
AGATATCGTGACTAATATATAATAAAATGGGTAGTTCTTTAGACGATGAGCATATCCTCTCTGCTCTTCT
GCAAAGCGATGACGAGCTTGTTGGTGAGGATTCTGACAGTGAAATATCAGATCACGTAAGTGAAGATGAC
GTCCAGAGCGATACAGAAGAAGCGTTTATAGATGAGGTACATGAAGTGCAGCCAACGTCAAGCGGTAGTG
AAATATTAGACGAACAAAATGTTATTGAACAACCAGGTTCTTCATTGGCTTCTAACAGAATCTTGACCTT
GCCACAGAGGACTATTAGAGGTAAGAATAAACATTGTTGGTCAACTTCAAAGTCCACGAGGCGTAGCCGA
GTCTCTGCACTGAACATTGTCAGATCCGAGATCGGCCGGCCTAGAAGCTTTAAGATACATTGATGAGTTT
GGACAAACCACAACTAGAATGCAGTGAAAAAAATGCTTTATTTGTGAAATTTGTGATGCTATTGCTTTAT
TTGTAACCATTATAAGCTGCAATAAACAAGTTAACAACAACAATTGCATTCATTTTATGTTTCAGGTTCA
GGGGGAGGTGTGGGAGGTTTTTTAAAGCAAGTAAAACCTCTACAAATGTGGTATGGCTGATTATGATCTA
GAGTCCTACAGGAACAGGTGGTGGCGGCCCTCGGTGCGCTCGTACTGCTCCACGATGGTGTAGTCCTCGT
TGTGGGAGGTGATGTCCAGCTTGGAGTCCACGTAGTAGTAGCCGGGCAGCTGCACGGGCTTCTTGGCCAT
GTAGATGGACTTGAACTCCACCAGGTAGTGGCCGCCGTCCTTCAGCTTCAGGGCCTTGTGGATCTCGCCC
TTCAGCACGCCGTCGCGGGGGTACAGGCGCTCGGTGGAGGCCTCCCAGCCCATGGTCTTCTTCTGCATTA
CGGGGCCGTCGGAGGGGAAGTTCACGCCGATGAACTTCACCTTGTAGATGAAGCAGCCGTCCTGCAGGGA
GGAGTCCTGGGTCACGGTCACCACGCCGCCGTCCTCGAAGTTCATCACGCGCTCCCACTTGAAGCCCTCG
GGGAAGGACAGCTTCTTGTAGTCGGGGATGTCGGCGGGGTGCTTCACGTACACCTTGGAGCCGTACTGGA
ACTGGGGGGACAGGATGTCCCAGGCGAAGGGCAGGGGGCCGCCCTTGGTCACCTTCAGCTTCACGGTGTT
GTGGCCCTCGTAGGGGCGGCCCTCGCCCTCGCCCTCGATCTCGAACTCGTGGCCGTTCACGGTGCCCTCC
ATGCGCACCTTGAAGCGCATGAACTCCTTGATGACGTTCTTGGAGGAGCGCACCATCACCAGAGACAGGT
TGCGGCGGCGGTTGGATGGCGTGGGCGCGTTGGCGTTGTTGGACCGGCTCATGTTGTGTCGCTGTAACAG
ATGCTGTTCAACTGTGTTTACCAGATCGTTGCGGGCTGTATTTATAGGCGCGATAAGCGGGACGGGCGCC
TCGTGTCCGGTCACGCGCATGAGATAACGCGCGGCTGATATGGAGGCGCGTCCTGTTCCGATAAGGAGTT
GCGTCCGGCTGCGGTTAGCAACACAGGAAGCTGGCGTCCTGTCACGATAAGACAACACTCGTCCGGTCCG
ATAATGTGATTCGTACGTGACAGGACGCGACCCGATAAGGCCGGCCTACGTGACTGCCGACACGTACTTT
TTTGCACTGCAAAAAGGTTCAATGTGTGGTAGTGTATTTGGAGCGTATACAACGGTGTAGACTATTTATG
TAAAATAGTCTACGAAACGTAGAGTTTGTACTATGTATGGGCCCGCGTGCAAAAGCGTGTTTTTTTGCAG
TGCAAAAAAGTTGGTGGTGGGGAGGCCACCGAGTATGGGCGCGCCCCGGCCGTTAACTCGAATCGCTATC
CAAGCCAGCTCCATTGTCGGCATCGTGCTCATTCTATTGACGCTGGCAGATTTGGTTTTGGCGCTATGGG
ACCCGTTCGGTTACAACAACATGTTTCCGCGCGAGTTTCCCGACGACATGTCGCGCACGTTCCTGACTGC
GTACTTTGAGAGTTTCGACAACACCACGTCCAGAGAAATCATAGAGTTTATGCCCGAGTTCTTTTCGGAA
ATGGTCGAAACGGACGATGACGCCACGTTTGAATCTCTATTTCATTTATTAGATTATGTGGCATCTTTAG
AAGTTAATTCCGACGGCCAAATGTTAAACTTGGAGGAGGGTGATGAAATTGAGGATTTTGACGAATCTAC
TTTGGTGGGGCAAGCGTTAGCCACTAGCTCGCTATACACTCGCATGGAGTTTATGCAGTACACGTTTAGG
CAAAACACACTATTGTCTATGAACAAAGAAAACAACAATTTTAATCAAATAATCATGGGTTTATTTGCAA
CAAACACAATTGTGGCGTTTACAGCATTTGTTATACACACAGAACTCATATTTTTTATATTTTTCGTAAT
CTTCCTAATGATCACATTTTATTACATAATCAAAGAATCGTACGAATATTATAAAACAATTGATTTGTTA
TTTTAAAAACGATTCATTCTAGTTAATTAATTACTTGTACAGCTCGTCCATGCCGAGAGTGATCCCGGCG
GCGGTCACGAACTCCAGCAGGACCATGTGATCGCGCTTCTCGTTGGGGTCTTTGCTCAGGGCGGACTGGG
TGCTCAGGTAGTGGTTGTCGGGCAGCAGCACGGGGCCGTCGCCGATGGGGGTGTTCTGCTGGTAGTGGTC
GGCGAGCTGCACGCTGCCGTCCTCGATGTTGTGGCGGATCTTGAAGTTCACCTTGATGCCGTTCTTCTGC
TTGTCGGCCAT
Features (pLannotate 1.2.2; 25 found; start..end, strand, type, name):
    514..561     -  CDS            nucleoplasmin NLS: bipartite nuclear localization signal from nucleoplasmin
    562..3060    -  CDS            Cas9(C): C-terminal portion of Streptococcus pyogenes Cas9 (Zetsche et al., 2015)
   3061..4662    -  CDS            Cas9(N): N-terminal portion of Streptococcus pyogenes Cas9 (Zetsche et al., 2015)
   7493..7562    -  protein_bind   attB: attB site for the φC31 integrase (Groth et al., 2000) phage φC31 integrase
   8660..8863    -  CDS            FP (fragment): FP25_NPVAC - Experimental evidence at protein level: Swiss-Prot protein existence level 1. From Autographa californica nuclear polyhedrosis virus (AcMNPV).
   8890..9357    +  CDS            LEF-9 (fragment): LEF9_NPVAC - Experimental evidence at protein level: Swiss-Prot protein existence level 1. Component of the viral DNA-dependent RNA polymerase which is composed of four equimolar subunits of LEF-4, LEF-8, LEF-9, and p47. Plays an essential role in late and very late gene expression. From Autographa californica nuclear polyhedrosis virus (AcMNPV).
   9361..9515    +  CDS            lacZα (fragment): LacZα fragment of β-galactosidase; lacZ fragment
   9521..9620    -  misc_feature   bom (fragment): basis of mobility region from pBR322
   9722..9757    -  CDS            rop (fragment): Rop protein, which maintains plasmids at low copy number; rop
   9852..9956    +  promoter       AmpR promoter: bla
   9957..10817   +  CDS            AmpR: β-lactamase; bla; confers resistance to ampicillin, carbenicillin, and related antibiotics
  10988..11576   +  rep_origin     ori: high-copy-number ColE1/pMB1/pBR322/pUC origin of replication
  11759..11851   +  CDS            lacI (fragment): lac repressor; lacI; The lac repressor binds to the lac operator to inhibit transcription in E. coli. This inhibition can be relieved by adding lactose or isopropyl-β-D-thiogalactopyranoside (IPTG).
  11864..11885   +  protein_bind   CAP binding site: CAP binding activates transcription in the presence of cAMP. E. coli catabolite activator protein
  11900..11930   +  promoter       lac promoter: promoter for the E. coli lac operon
  11934..11956   +  protein_bind   lac operator (fragment): The lac repressor binds to the lac operator to inhibit transcription in E. coli. This inhibition can be relieved by adding lactose or isopropyl-β-D-thiogalactopyranoside (IPTG). lac repressor encoded by lacI
  11987..12025   +  misc_feature   MCS (fragment): pUC18/19 multiple cloning site
  12018..12158   -  CDS            FP (fragment): FP25_NPVAC - Experimental evidence at protein level: Swiss-Prot protein existence level 1. From Autographa californica nuclear polyhedrosis virus (AcMNPV).
  12861..12982   -  polyA_signal   SV40 poly(A) signal: SV40 polyadenylation signal
  13005..13088   -  CDS            large T antigen (fragment): large T antigen from SV40 (simian virus 40)
  13096..13776   -  CDS            DsRed1: wild-type DsRed mammalian codon-optimized
  13777..13842   -  CDS            IE2 (fragment): VIE2_NPVOP - Protein inferred from homology: Swiss-Prot protein existence level 3. RING-finger E3 ubiquitin ligase that plays an important regulatory role during the initial stages of infection. Migrates to specific nuclear foci early in infection supposely to prepare the sites for viral replication by targeting and ubiquitinating host proteins. From Orgyia pseudotsugata multicapsid polyhedrosis virus (OpMNPV).
  13856..14316   -  promoter       OpIE-2 promoter (fragment): immediate-early gene 2 from the Orgyia pseudotsugata multicapsid nucleopolyhedrovirus; strong constitutive baculovirus promoter for insect cell expression
  14219..14983   +  CDS            P74 (fragment): PIF0_NPVAC - Experimental evidence at protein level: Swiss-Prot protein existence level 1. Plays an essential role for oral infectivity of occlusion- derived virus (ODV) and functions also in host midgut attachment and fusion by binding to a specific host receptor. From Autographa californica nuclear polyhedrosis virus (AcMNPV).
  15011..459     -  CDS            EGFP (across the origin): the original enhanced GFP (Yang et al., 1996) mammalian codon-optimized
