[The description below was written by a language model from this plasmid's Addgene catalogue record and pLannotate feature annotations shown in this document.]
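Description:
AAEL007097-Cas9 is a piggyBac transposon-based insect expression and CRISPR plasmid of about 15.3 kb, built to generate transgenic Aedes aegypti mosquitoes that make their own Cas9. In bacteria it is maintained through a high-copy ColE1/pUC-type origin and selected with ampicillin via the β-lactamase gene. Remnants of a pUC-style lac region also lie in the backbone. The short baculovirus gene fragments (FP25, LEF-9, P74) annotated around the cargo are probably flanking sequence carried along with the piggyBac arms and viral regulatory regions. The transposon ends themselves are not explicitly annotated in the feature table.

The main payload is Streptococcus pyogenes Cas9 driven by the promoter of the Aedes aegypti gene AAEL007097. This promoter is named in the catalogue but not annotated in the table, and presumably occupies the unannotated stretch upstream of the Cas9 coding sequence. Cas9 is detected as two contiguous segments that together form the full open reading frame, followed by a nucleoplasmin bipartite nuclear localization signal and then EGFP. The catalogue lists GFP as a C-terminal tag, but the record does not state how it is joined to Cas9, for example as a direct fusion or through a separating peptide.

A second cassette places DsRed under the OpIE-2 baculovirus immediate-early promoter with an SV40 polyadenylation signal, giving a constitutive red fluorescent marker for identifying transformants. The catalogue lists budding yeast as the species for this insert, which does not match the annotated parts. A φC31 attB site is also present and could allow integrase-mediated site-specific recombination. The associated work concerns germline Cas9 expression, so the resulting mosquito strains supply Cas9 endogenously for efficient genome editing.
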