Addgene plasmid #100705: AAEL007097-Cas9
Purpose: The promoter of AAEL007097 drive expression of Streptococcus pyogenes Cas9 gene in Aedes aegypti
Depositing lab: Omar Akbari. Depositing organization: University of California, Riverside. Publication: Germline Cas9 expression yields highly efficient genome engineering in a major worldwide disease vector, Aedes aegypti. Li M, Bui M, Yang T, Bowman CS, White BJ, Akbari OS. Proc Natl Acad Sci U S A. 2017 Nov 14. pii: 201711538. doi: 10.1073/pnas.1711538114. PubMed 29138316.
Backbone
  Vector backbone: PiggyBac
  Backbone size w/o insert (bp): 5246
  Total vector size (bp): 15257
  Vector type: Insect Expression, CRISPR
Growth in bacteria
  Bacterial resistance: Ampicillin, 100 μg/mL
  Growth temperature: 37°C
  Growth strain: DH5alpha
  Copy number: High Copy
Gene/Insert 1
  Gene/Insert name: AAEL007097-hspcas9-GFP
  Species: Aedes aegypti, Streptococcus pyogenes
  Insert size (bp): 8236
  Promoter: AAEL007097
  Tag / fusion protein: GFP (C terminal on insert)
  Cloning method: Gibson Cloning
  Sequencing primers: 5′ CGGGTTCTCGACGGTCACGGCGGGCATGTCGACGCGGCCGCACGTTTTGTGCGCTCCGGG; 3′ AAAAGTTGGTGGTGGGGAGGCCACCGAGTATGGGCGCGCCCCGGCCGTTAACTCGAATCG
Gene/Insert 2
  Gene/Insert name: Opie2-dsRed
  Species: S. cerevisiae (budding yeast)
  Insert size (bp): 926
  Promoter: Opie2
  Tag / fusion protein: dsRED (C terminal on insert)
  Cloning method: Gibson Cloning
  Sequencing primers: 5′ GATAGCGATTCGAGTTAACGGCCGGGgcgcgcccatactcggtggcctcccca; 3′ AACATTGTCAGATCCGAGATCGGCCGGCCTAGAAGCTTTAAGATACATTGATGAGTTTGGAC
Terms and licenses: Academic/Nonprofit Terms; Industry Terms: Not Available to Industry
How to cite: AAEL007097-Cas9 was a gift from Omar Akbari (Addgene plasmid # 100705 ; http://n2t.net/addgene:100705 ; RRID:Addgene_100705)
